>Addgene plasmid #84434 | TOPO-BC40 | addgene full sequence | sequence record 163634 | Addgene assembled sequence
AGCGCCCAATACGCAAACCGCCTCTCCCCGCGCGTTGGCCGATTCATTAATGCAGCTGGCACGACAGGTT
TCCCGACTGGAAAGCGGGCAGTGAGCGCAACGCAATTAATGTGAGTTAGCTCACTCATTAGGCACCCCAG
GCTTTACACTTTATGCTTCCGGCTCGTATGTTGTGTGGAATTGTGAGCGGATAACAATTTCACACAGGAA
ACAGCTATGACCATGATTACGCCAAGCTATTTAGGTGACACTATAGAATACTCAAGCTATGCATCAAGCT
TGGTACCGAGCTCGGATCCACTAGTAACGGCCGCCAGTGTGCTGGAATTCGCCCTTAAGCAGAAGACGGC
ATACGAGATCGGTCTCGGCATTCCTGCTGAACCGCTCTTCCGATCTCCACGACTAGAGAACCCACTGCTT
ACAAGGGCGAATTCTGCAGATATCCATCACACTGGCGGCCGCTCGAGCATGCATCTAGAGGGCCCAATTC
GCCCTATAGTGAGTCGTATTACAATTCACTGGCCGTCGTTTTACAACGTCGTGACTGGGAAAACCCTGGC
GTTACCCAACTTAATCGCCTTGCAGCACATCCCCCTTTCGCCAGCTGGCGTAATAGCGAAGAGGCCCGCA
CCGATCGCCCTTCCCAACAGTTGCGCAGCCTGAATGGCGAATGG
[124 nt withheld, positions 675-798]
C
[91 nt withheld, positions 800-890]
A
[49 nt withheld, positions 892-940]
CCTTTGACGTTGGAGTCCACGTTCTTT
[37 nt withheld, positions 968-1004]
ACCCTATCTCGGTCTATTCTTTTGATTTATAAGGGATTTTGCCGATTTCGGCCTATTGGTTAAAAAATGA
GCTGATTTAACAAAAATTTAACGCGAATTTTAACAAAATTCAGGGCGCAAGGGCTGCTAAAGGAAGCGGA
ACACGTAGAAAGCCAGTCCGCAGAAACGGTGCTGACCCCGGATGAATGTCAGCTACTGGGCTATCTGGAC
AAGGGAAAACGCAAGCGCAAAGAGAAAGCAGGTAGCTTGCAGTGGGCTTACATGGCGATAGCTAGACTGG
GCGGTTTTATGGACAGCAAGCGAACCGGAATTGCCAGCTGGGGCGCCCTCTGGTAAGGTTGGGAAGCCCT
GCAAAGTAAACTGGATGGCTTTCTTGCCGCCAAGGATCTGATGGCGCAGGGGATCAAGATCTGATCAAGA
GACAGGATGAGGATCGTTTCGCATGATTGAACAAGATGGATTGCACGCAGGTTCTCCGGCCGCTTGGGTG
GAGAGGCTATTCGGCTATGACTGGGCACAACAGACAATCGGCTGCTCTGATGCCGCCGTGTTCCGGCTGT
CAGCGCAGGGGCGCCCGGTTCTTTTTGTCAAGACCGACCTGTCCGGTGCCCTGAATGAACTGCAGGACGA
GGCAGCGCGGCTATCGTGGCTGGCCACGACGGGCGTTCCTTGCGCAGCTGTGCTCGACGTTGTCACTGAA
GCGGGAAGGGACTGGCTGCTATTGGGCGAAGTGCCGGGGCAGGATCTCCTGTCATCCCACCTTGCTCCTG
CCGAGAAAGTATCCATCATGGCTGATGCAATGCGGCGGCTGCATACGCTTGATCCGGCTACCTGCCCATT
CGACCACCAAGCGAAACATCGCATCGAGCGAGCACGTACTCGGATGGAAGCCGGTCTTGTCGATCAGGAT
GATCTGGACGAAGAGCATCAGGGGCTCGCGCCAGCCGAACTGTTCGCCAGGCTCAAGGCGCGCATGCCCG
ACGGCGAGGATCTCGTCGTGACCCATGGCGATGCCTGCTTGCCGAATATCATGGTGGAAAATGGCCGCTT
TTCTGGATTCATCGACTGTGGCCGGCTGGGTGTGGCGGACCGCTATCAGGACATAGCGTTGGCTACCCGT
GATATTGCTGAAGAGCTTGGCGGCGAATGGGCTGACCGCTTCCTCGTGCTTTACGGTATCGCCGCTCCCG
ATTCGCAGCGCATCGCCTTCTATCGCCTTCTTGACGAGTTCTTCTGAATTGAAAAAGGAAGAGTATGAGT
ATTCAACATTTCCGTGTCGCCCTTATTCCCTTTTTTGCGGCATTTTGCCTTCCTGTTTTTGCTCACCCAG
AAACGCTGGTGAAAGTAAAAGATGCTGAAGATCAGTTGGGTGCACGAGTGGGTTACATCGAACTGGATCT
CAACAGCGGTAAGATCCTTGAGAGTTTTCGCCCCGAAGAACGTTTTCCAATGATGAGCACTTTTAAAGTT
CTGCTATGTGGCGCGGTATTATCCCGTATTGACGCCGGGCAAGAGCAACTCGGTCGCCGCATACACTATT
CTCAGAATGACTTGGTTGAGTACTCACCAGTCACAGAAAAGCATCTTACGGATGGCATGACAGTAAGAGA
ATTATGCAGTGCTGCCATAACCATGAGTGATAACACTGCGGCCAACTTACTTCTGACAACGATCGGAGGA
CCGAAGGAGCTAACCGCTTTTTTGCACAACATGGGGGATCATGTAACTCGCCTTGATCGTTGGGAACCGG
AGCTGAATGAAGCCATACCAAACGACGAGCGTGACACCACGATGCCTGTAGCAATGGCAACAACGTTGCG
CAAACTATTAACTGGCGAACTACTTACTCTAGCTTCCCGGCAACAATTAATAGACTGGATGGAGGCGGAT
AAAGTTGCAGGACCACTTCTGCGCTCGGCCCTTCCGGCTGGCTGGTTTATTGCTGATAAATCTGGAGCCG
GTGAGCGTGGGTCTCGCGGTATCATTGCAGCACTGGGGCCAGATGGTAAGCCCTCCCGTATCGTAGTTAT
CTACACGACGGGGAGTCAGGCAACTATGGATGAACGAAATAGACAGATCGCTGAGATAGGTGCCTCACTG
ATTAAGCATTGGTAACTGTCAGACCAAGTTTACTCATATATACTTTAGATTGATTTAAAACTTCATTTTT
AATTTAAAAGGATCTAGGTGAAGATCCTTTTTGATAATCTCATGACCAAAATCCCTTAACGTGAGTTTTC
GTTCCACTGAGCGTCAGACCCCGTAGAAAAGATCAAAGGATCTTCTTGAGATCCTTTTTTTCTGCGCGTA
ATCTGCTGCTTGCAAACAAAAAAACCACCGCTACCAGCGGTGGTTTGTTTGCCGGATCAAGAGCTACCAA
CTCTTTTTCCGAAGGTAACTGGCTTCAGCAGAGCGCAGATACCAAATACTGTTCTTCTAGTGTAGCCGTA
GTTAGGCCACCACTTCAAGAACTCTGTAGCACCGCCTACATACCTCGCTCTGCTAATCCTGTTACCAGTG
GCTGCTGCCAGTGGCGATAAGTCGTGTCTTACCGGGTTGGACTCAAGACGATAGTTACCGGATAAGGCGC
AGCGGTCGGGCTGAACGGGGGGTTCGTGCACACAGCCCAGCTTGGAGCGAACGACCTACACCGAACTGAG
ATACCTACAGCGTGAGCTATGAGAAAGCGCCACGCTTCCCGAAGGGAGAAAGGCGGACAGGTATCCGGTA
AGCGGCAGGGTCGGAACAGGAGAGCGCACGAGGGAGCTTCCAGGGGGAAACGCCTGGTATCTTTATAGTC
CTGTCGGGTTTCGCCACCTCTGACTTGAGCGTCGATTTTTGTGATGCTCGTCAGGGGGGCGGAGCCTATG
GAAAAACGCCAGCAACGCGGCCTTTTTACGGTTCCTGGCCTTTTGCTGGCCTTTTGCTCACATGTTCTTT
CCTGCGTTATCCCCTGATTCTGTGGATAACCGTATTACCGCCTTTGAGTGAGCTGATACCGCTCGCCGCA
GCCGAACGACCGAGCGCAGCGAGTCAGTGAGCGAGGAAGCGGAAG
Features (pLannotate 1.2.2; 13 found; start..end, strand, type, name):
      2..94      +  CDS            lacI (fragment): lac repressor; lacI; The lac repressor binds to the lac operator to inhibit transcription in E. coli. This inhibition can be relieved by adding lactose or isopropyl-β-D-thiogalactopyranoside (IPTG).
    107..128     +  protein_bind   CAP binding site: CAP binding activates transcription in the presence of cAMP. E. coli catabolite activator protein
    143..173     +  promoter       lac promoter: promoter for the E. coli lac operon
    181..197     +  protein_bind   lac operator: The lac repressor binds to the lac operator to inhibit transcription in E. coli. This inhibition can be relieved by adding lactose or isopropyl-β-D-thiogalactopyranoside (IPTG). lac repressor encoded by lacI
    239..257     +  promoter       SP6 promoter: promoter for bacteriophage SP6 RNA polymerase
    493..511     -  promoter       T7 promoter: promoter for bacteriophage T7 RNA polymerase
    514..671     +  CDS            lacZα (fragment): LacZα fragment of β-galactosidase; lacZ fragment
    675..1103    +  rep_origin     f1 ori (sequence partly withheld): f1 bacteriophage origin of replication; arrow indicates direction of (+) strand synthesis
   1116..1415    +  CDS            tnpA (fragment): TN5P_ECOLX - Also known as tnp. Experimental evidence at protein level: Swiss-Prot protein existence level 1. Mediates transposition of transposon Tn5 by a 'cut and paste' mechanism. First, the monomeric transposase binds the 19 bp inverted DNA repeats flanking the transposon. Then, dimerization of the DNA- bound transposase creates a synaptic DNA complex. After nicking of the first DNA strand, excision of the transposon proceeds through a series of intermediates. The transposase then mediates the insertion of the transposon at a new site by strand transfer. The activity of the wild- type tran
   1447..2238    +  CDS            neo: KKA2_KLEPN - Also known as kan, nptII. Experimental evidence at protein level: Swiss-Prot protein existence level 1. Resistance to kanamycin, neomycin, paromomycin, ribostamycin, butirosin and gentamicin B. From Klebsiella pneumoniae.
   2242..2258    +  promoter       AmpR promoter (fragment): bla
   2259..3119    +  CDS            AmpR: β-lactamase; bla; confers resistance to ampicillin, carbenicillin, and related antibiotics
   3290..3878    +  rep_origin     ori: high-copy-number ColE1/pMB1/pBR322/pUC origin of replication
