[The description below was written by a language model from this plasmid's Addgene catalogue record and pLannotate feature annotations shown in this document.]
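Description:
TOPO-BC40 is a small bacterial barcoding plasmid built in the commercial pCRII-TOPO cloning vector, carrying an 86 bp synthetic insert (BC40) introduced by TOPO cloning. It belongs to the FREQ-Seq-Squared kit, in which each plasmid supplies a defined Illumina barcode for sequencing-based quantification of allele frequencies. The record does not describe the internal layout of the barcode insert, and the feature table does not annotate it. By position, it should lie in the unannotated interval between the SP6 and T7 promoters.

The assembled sequence is 4,059 nt and shows the standard pCRII-TOPO architecture. A high-copy ColE1/pUC-type origin drives replication in E. coli, and an f1 origin allows single-stranded DNA production with helper phage. Two resistance genes are present: β-lactamase (AmpR), which matches the listed ampicillin selection, and a neo/nptII gene conferring kanamycin resistance, preceded by a Tn5 transposase fragment that is a remnant of the marker's origin. The cloning site sits within a lac promoter/operator-driven lacZα region, detected here only as a fragment downstream of the insert. This is consistent with the insert interrupting the α-peptide used for blue/white screening. A short lacI fragment and a CAP binding site upstream are vector remnants of the lac regulatory region.

Convergent SP6 and T7 phage promoters flank the insert. In this vector they can support in vitro transcription from either strand, and here they are also listed as the sequencing primer sites for verifying the barcode. The plasmid has no expression function of its own. The record supports its use as a clonal, sequence-verified source of one barcode within a combinatorial set for multiplexed Illumina library preparation.
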