Addgene plasmid #84434: TOPO-BC40
Purpose: Encodes illumina barcodes for allele frequency sequencing (FREQ-Seq-Squared)
Depositing lab: J.J. Emerson. Depositing organization: University of California, Irvine. Publication: FREQ-Seq2: a method for precise high-throughput combinatorial quantification of allele frequencies. Zhao R, Lukacsovich T, Gaut R, Emerson JJ. G3 (Bethesda). 2023 Sep 30;13(10):jkad162. doi: 10.1093/g3journal/jkad162. PubMed 37494033.
Backbone
  Vector backbone: pCRII-TOPO
  Backbone manufacturer: Thermo Fisher Scientific
  Vector type: Barcoding plasmids
Growth in bacteria
  Bacterial resistance: Ampicillin, 100 μg/mL
  Growth temperature: 37°C
  Growth strain: DH5alpha
  Copy number: High Copy
Gene/Insert
  Gene/Insert name: BC40
  Species: Synthetic
  Insert size (bp): 86
  Promoter: SP6/T7
  Cloning method: TOPO Cloning
  Sequencing primers: 5′ T7; 3′ SP6
Terms and licenses: Academic/Nonprofit Terms; Industry Terms: Not Available to Industry
Depositor comments: This plasmid is part of the FREQ-Seq-Squared kit. See Addgene's kit collection page for more details: https://www.addgene.org/kits/
How to cite: TOPO-BC40 was a gift from J.J. Emerson (Addgene plasmid # 84434 ; http://n2t.net/addgene:84434 ; RRID:Addgene_84434)
