>Addgene plasmid #84434 | TOPO-BC40 | depositor partial sequence | sequence record 161040 | Primer and barcode sequence
GTAAGCAGTGGGTTCTCTAGTCGTGGAGATCGGAAGAGCGGTTC
