>Addgene plasmid #84434 | TOPO-BC40 | addgene partial sequence | sequence record 163633 | F1ori-R 5'-AGGGAAGAAAGCGAAAGGAG-3'
GC
[67 nt withheld, positions 3-69]
CCATTCGCCATTCAGGCTGCGCAACTGTTGGGAAGGGCGATCGGTGCGGGCCTCTTCGCTATTACGCCAG
CTGGCGAAAGGGGGATGTGCTGCAAGGCGATTAAGTTGGGTAACGCCAGGGTTTTCCCAGTCACGACGTT
GTAAAACGACGGCCAGTGAATTGTAATACGACTCACTATAGGGCGAATTGGGCCCTCTAGATGCATGCTC
GAGCGGCCGCCAGTGTGATGGATATCTGCAGAATTCGCCCTTGTAAGCAGTGGGTTCTCTAGTCGTGGAG
ATCGGAAGAGCGGTTCAGCAGGAATGCCGAGACCGATCTCGTATGCCGTCTTCTGCTTAAGGGCGAATTC
CAGCACACTGGCGGCCGTTACTAGTGGATCCGAGCTCGGTACCAAGCTTGATGCATAGCTTGAGTATTCT
ATAGTGTCACCTAAATAGCTTGGCGTAATCATGGTCATAGCTGTTTCCTGTGTGAAATTGTTATCCGCTC
ACAATTCCACACAACATACGAGCCGGAAGCATAAAGTGTAAAGCCTGGGGTGCCTAATGAGTGAGCTAAC
TCACATTAATTGCGTTGCGCTCACTGCCCGCTTTCCAGTCGGGAAACCTGTCGTGCCAGCTGCATTAATG
AATCGGCCAACGCGCGGGGAGAGGCGGTTTGCGTATTGGGCGCTCTTCCGCTTCCTCGCTCACTGACTCG
CTGCGCTCGGTCGTTCGGCTGCGGCGAGCGGTATCAGCTCACTCAAAGGCGGTAATACGGTTATCCACAG
AATCAGGG
